>Addgene plasmid #43334 | II-CTAT | depositor partial sequence | sequence record 58599 | II-CTAT sequence 426 bps
CGTCTCGCTTAACCCCAGAGCAGGTCGTGGCGATCGCAAGCCACGACGGAGGAAAGCAAGCCTTGGAAAC
AGTACAGAGGCTGTTGCCTGTGCTGTGCCAAGCGCACGGACTCACCCCAGAGCAGGTCGTGGCCATTGCC
TCGAATGGAGGGGGCAAACAGGCGTTGGAAACCGTACAACGATTGCTGCCGGTGCTGTGCCAAGCGCACG
GCCTCACCCCAGAGCAGGTCGTGGCAATCGCCTCCAACATTGGCGGGAAACAGGCACTCGAGACTGTCCA
GCGCCTGCTTCCCGTGCTGTGCCAAGCGCACGGATTAACCCCAGAGCAGGTCGTGGCCATTGCCTCGAAT
GGAGGGGGCAAACAGGCGTTGGAAACCGTACAACGATTGCTGCCGGTGCTGTGCCAAGCGCACGGGCTCA
GAGACG
