>Addgene plasmid #43334 | II-CTAT | addgene partial sequence | sequence record 61851 | M13-F20 5'-TGTAAAACGACGGCCAGT-3'
GGGCGAATTGGGCCCTCTAGATGCATGCTCGAGCGGCCGCCAGTGTGATGGATATCTGCAGAATTCGCCC
TTAGTATCTTTCCTGTGCCCACGTCTCTGAGCCCGTGCGCTTGGCACAGCACCGGCAGCAATCGTTGTAC
GGTTTCCAACGCCTGTTTGCCCCCTCCATTCGAGGCAATGGCCACGACCTGCTCTGGGGTTAATCCGTGC
GCTTGGCACAGCACGGGAAGCAGGCGCTGGACAGTCTCGAGTGCCTGTTTCCCGCCAATGTTGGAGGCGA
TTGCCACGACCTGCTCTGGGGTGAGGCCGTGCGCTTGGCACAGCACCGGCAGCAATCGTTGTACGGTTTC
CAACGCCTGTTTGCCCCCTCCATTCGAGGCAATGGCCACGACCTGCTCTGGGGTGAGTCCGTGCGCTTGG
CACAGCACAGGCAACAGCCTCTGTACTGTTTCCAAGGCTTGCTTTCCTCCGTCGTGGCTTGCGATCGCCA
CGACCTGCTCTGGGGTTAAGCGAGACGCGCTAGGACGGCATCTATATAAGGGCGAATTCCAGCACACTGG
CGGCCGTTACTAGTGGATCCGAGCTCGGTACCAAGCTTGGCGTAATCATGGTCATAGCTGTTTCCTGTGT
GAAATTGTTATCCGCTCACAATTCCACACAACATACGAGCCGGAAGCATAAAGTGTAAAGCCTGGGGTGC
CTAATGAGTGAGCTAACTCACATTAATTGCGTTGCGCTCACTGCCCGCTTTCCAGTCGGGAAACCTGTCG
TGCCAGCTGCATTAATGAATCGGCCAACGCGCGGGGAGAGGCGGTTTGCGTATTGGGCGCTCTTCCGCTT
CCTCGCTCACTGACTCGCTGCGCTCGGTCGTTCGGCTGCGGCGAGCGGTATCAGCTCACTCAAAGGCGGT
AATACGGTTATCCACAGAATCAGGGATACCAGAANANATNT
