[The description below was written by a language model from this plasmid's Addgene catalogue record.]
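Description:
II-CTAT is a bacterial cloning plasmid built on the commercial pCRII-TOPO backbone (about 4.0 kb without insert), into which a 426 bp synthetic fragment was introduced by TOPO cloning. It is a high-copy plasmid propagated in E. coli and carries both ampicillin and kanamycin resistance, so either or both antibiotics can be used for selection. The record lists T7 and M13-reverse as the sequencing primer sites flanking the insert, consistent with the standard pCRII-TOPO cloning region. No feature table is provided, so the backbone's origins and other elements are not individually documented here. The vector is a storage and propagation vehicle, not an expression construct, and no promoter intended to drive the insert in any host is recorded.

The insert is named only "II-CTAT" and described as synthetic; the record does not spell out its composition. The associated publication describes a TALEN genome-editing system for generating human stem cell-based disease models. In that context, the name plausibly denotes a pre-assembled block of TALE repeat units for the four-base DNA target C-T-A-T, with "II" indicating its position in an ordered assembly. The insert size would be consistent with roughly four TALE repeats. This interpretation is an inference from the name, size and publication, not an explicit statement in the catalogue entry. On that reading, the plasmid would be one member of a library of modular repeat fragments that are excised or amplified and joined in order into a nuclease-bearing destination vector to build custom TALENs, not a reagent used on its own in mammalian cells.
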