Addgene plasmid #43334: II-CTAT
Depositing lab: Chad Cowan & Kiran Musunuru. Depositing organization: Harvard University. Publication: A TALEN Genome-Editing System for Generating Human Stem Cell-Based Disease Models. Ding Q, Lee YK, Schaefer EA, Peters DT, Veres A, Kim K, Kuperwasser N, Motola DL, Meissner TB, Hendriks WT, Trevisan M, Gupta RM, Moisan A, Banks E, Friesen M, Schinzel RT, Xia F, Tang A, Xia Y, Figueroa E, Wann A, Ahfeldt T, Daheron L, Zhang F, Rubin LL, Peng LF, Chung RT, Musunuru K, Cowan CA. Cell Stem Cell. 2012 Dec 12. pii: S1934-5909(12)00645-5. doi: 10.1016/j.stem.2012.11.011. PubMed 23246482.
Backbone
  Vector backbone: pCRII-TOPO
  Backbone manufacturer: Invitrogen
  Backbone size w/o insert (bp): 3973
  Vector type: Bacterial Cloning
Growth in bacteria
  Bacterial resistance: Ampicillin and Kanamycin, 100 & 50 μg/mL
  Growth temperature: 37°C
  Growth strain: Top10
  Copy number: High Copy
Gene/Insert
  Gene/Insert name: II-CTAT
  Species: Synthetic
  Insert size (bp): 426
  Cloning method: TOPO Cloning
  Sequencing primers: 5′ T7; 3′ M13-rev
Terms and licenses: Academic/Nonprofit Terms; Industry Terms: Not Available to Industry
How to cite: II-CTAT was a gift from Chad Cowan & Kiran Musunuru (Addgene plasmid # 43334 ; http://n2t.net/addgene:43334 ; RRID:Addgene_43334)
